Addgene plasmid #180334: pCMV_SEPT9_i1 D10-25-msfGFP
Purpose: mammalian expression of human SEPT9_i1 D10-25 fused to monomeric superfolder GFP
Depositing lab: Manos Mavrakis. Depositing organization: CNRS UMR 7249, Institut Fresnel. Publication: Septin-microtubule association via a motif unique to the isoform 1 of septin 9 tunes stress fibers. Kuzmic M, Linares GC, Fialova JL, Iv F, Salaun D, Llewellyn A, Gomes M, Belhabib M, Liu Y, Asano K, Rodrigues M, Isnardon D, Tachibana T, Koenderink GH, Badache A, Mavrakis M, Verdier-Pinard P. J Cell Sci. 2021 Dec 2. pii: 273604. doi: 10.1242/jcs.258850. PubMed 34854883.
Backbone
  Vector backbone: pCMV
  Backbone manufacturer: Clontech
  Vector type: Mammalian Expression
Growth in bacteria
  Bacterial resistance: Kanamycin, 50 μg/mL
  Growth temperature: 37°C
  Growth strain: DH5alpha
  Copy number: High Copy
Gene/Insert
  Gene/Insert name: SEPTIN9_v1 (alt name: SEPT9_v1)
  Species: H. sapiens (human)
  Mutation: SEPT9_i1 D10-25
  Entrez Gene: SEPTIN9 (a.k.a. AF17q25, MSF, MSF1, NAPB, PNUTL4, SEPT9, SINT1, SeptD1)
  Promoter: CMV
  Tag / fusion protein: msfGFP (C terminal on insert)
  Cloning method: Gibson Cloning
Terms and licenses: Academic/Nonprofit Terms; Industry Terms: Not Available to Industry
How to cite: pCMV_SEPT9_i1 D10-25-msfGFP was a gift from Manos Mavrakis (Addgene plasmid # 180334 ; http://n2t.net/addgene:180334 ; RRID:Addgene_180334)
