[The description below was written by a language model from this plasmid's Addgene catalogue record and pLannotate feature annotations shown in this document.]
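Description:
pCMV_SEPT9_i1 D10-25-msfGFP is a mammalian expression plasmid of about 6.4 kb, built by Gibson cloning on a Clontech pCMV backbone. It drives expression of a mutant form of human septin 9 isoform 1 fused at its C terminus to monomeric superfolder GFP. It is propagated in E. coli as a high-copy plasmid from a ColE1/pUC-type origin and selected with kanamycin. The resistance gene is the Tn5 NeoR/KanR aminoglycoside phosphotransferase, placed behind both a bacterial (bla) promoter and the SV40 enhancer/early promoter and followed by an HSV TK polyadenylation signal. The same cassette can therefore also confer G418 resistance in mammalian cells. An f1 origin is also present. The short annotated fragments of SV40 large T antigen, ble and the bGH poly(A) signal appear to be backbone remnants or partial matches rather than functional parts.

The expression unit consists of the human CMV immediate-early enhancer and promoter, the SEPTIN9 coding sequence, the directly joined fluorescent protein reading frame, and an SV40 poly(A) signal. The annotation software labels the fluorescent protein as moxGFP, a closely related Aequorea-derived monomeric GFP, whereas the catalogue entry identifies it as msfGFP. The "D10-25" designation most likely denotes a deletion of residues 10 to 25 in the isoform-1-specific N-terminal region, although the record does not spell this out. Septin 9 is a filament-forming cytoskeletal GTPase, and the associated study concerns a microtubule-binding motif unique to isoform 1 and its influence on stress fibers. The construct is thus suited to fluorescence imaging of this mutant's localization in transfected cells, for example in comparison with the wild-type fusion.
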