Features (pLannotate 1.2.2; 14 found; start..end, strand, type, name):
     61..364     +  enhancer       CMV enhancer: human cytomegalovirus immediate early enhancer
    365..568     +  promoter       CMV promoter: human cytomegalovirus (CMV) immediate early promoter
    597..2306    +  CDS            SEPTIN9: SEPT9_HUMAN - Also known as KIAA0991, MSF, SEPT9. Experimental evidence at protein level: Swiss-Prot protein existence level 1. Filament-forming cytoskeletal GTPase (By similarity). May play a role in cytokinesis (Potential). May play a role in the internalization of 2 intracellular microbial pathogens, Listeria monocytogenes and Shigella flexneri. From Homo sapiens (Human).
   2304..3020    +  CDS            moxGFP: moxGFP is a basic (constitutively fluorescent) green fluorescent protein published in 2015, derived from Aequorea victoria. It is reported to be a rapidly-maturing monomer.
   3046..3130    +  CDS            large T antigen (fragment): large T antigen from SV40 (simian virus 40)
   3153..3274    +  polyA_signal   SV40 poly(A) signal: SV40 polyadenylation signal
   3308..3736    -  rep_origin     f1 ori (sequence partly withheld): f1 bacteriophage origin of replication; arrow indicates direction of (+) strand synthesis
   3763..3867    +  promoter       AmpR promoter: bla
   3869..4226    +  promoter       SV40 promoter: SV40 enhancer and early promoter
   4261..5055    +  CDS            NeoR/KanR: aminoglycoside phosphotransferase from Tn5; aph(3')-II (or nptII); confers resistance to neomycin, kanamycin, and G418 (Geneticin®)
   5076..5228    +  CDS            ble (fragment): BLE_KLEPN - Experimental evidence at protein level: Swiss-Prot protein existence level 1. Binding protein with a strong affinity to the bleomycin family of antibiotics. Binds to CL990; an antimitotic-antibiotic compound. From Klebsiella pneumoniae.
   5287..5334    +  polyA_signal   HSV TK poly(A) signal: herpes simplex virus thymidine kinase polyadenylation signal (Cole and Stacy, 1985)
   5425..5441    -  polyA_signal   bGH poly(A) signal (fragment): bovine growth hormone polyadenylation signal
   5663..6251    +  rep_origin     ori: high-copy-number ColE1/pMB1/pBR322/pUC origin of replication
>Addgene plasmid #180334 | pCMV_SEPT9_i1 D10-25-msfGFP | addgene full sequence | sequence record 358034 | Addgene NGS Result
TAGTTATTAATAGTAATCAATTACGGGGTCATTAGTTCATAGCCCATATATGGAGTTCCGCGTTACATAA
CTTACGGTAAATGGCCCGCCTGGCTGACCGCCCAACGACCCCCGCCCATTGACGTCAATAATGACGTATG
TTCCCATAGTAACGCCAATAGGGACTTTCCATTGACGTCAATGGGTGGAGTATTTACGGTAAACTGCCCA
CTTGGCAGTACATCAAGTGTATCATATGCCAAGTACGCCCCCTATTGACGTCAATGACGGTAAATGGCCC
GCCTGGCATTATGCCCAGTACATGACCTTATGGGACTTTCCTACTTGGCAGTACATCTACGTATTAGTCA
TCGCTATTACCATGGTGATGCGGTTTTGGCAGTACATCAATGGGCGTGGATAGCGGTTTGACTCACGGGG
ATTTCCAAGTCTCCACCCCATTGACGTCAATGGGAGTTTGTTTTGGCACCAAAATCAACGGGACTTTCCA
AAATGTCGTAACAACTCCGCCCCATTGACGCAAATGGGCGGTAGGCGTGTACGGTGGGAGGTCTATATAA
GCAGAGCTGGTTTAGTGAACCGTCAGATCCGCTAGCATGAAGAAGTCTTACTCAGGAGGCACGGCCTTGA
AAAGATCTTTTGAGGTCGAGGAGGTCGAGACACCCAACTCCACCCCACCCCGGAGGGTCCAGACTCCCCT
ACTCCGAGCCACTGTGGCCAGCTCCACCCAGAAATTCCAGGACCTGGGCGTGAAGAACTCAGAACCCTCG
GCCCGCCATGTGGACTCCCTAAGCCAACGCTCCCCCAAGGCGTCCCTGCGGAGGGTGGAGCTCTCGGGCC
CCAAGGCGGCCGAGCCGGTGTCCCGGCGCACTGAGCTGTCCATTGACATCTCGTCCAAGCAGGTGGAGAA
CGCCGGGGCCATCGGCCCGTCCCGGTTCGGGCTCAAGAGGGCCGAGGTGTTGGGCCACAAGACGCCAGAA
CCGGCCCCTCGGAGGACGGAGATCACCATCGTCAAACCCCAGGAGTCAGCCCACCGGAGGATGGAGCCCC
CTGCCTCCAAGGTCCCCGAGGTGCCCACTGCCCCTGCCACCGACGCAGCCCCCAAGAGGGTGGAGATCCA
GATGCCCAAGCCTGCTGAGGCGCCCACCGCCCCCAGCCCAGCCCAGACCTTGGAGAATTCAGAGCCTGCC
CCTGTGTCTCAGCTGCAGAGCAGGCTGGAGCCCAAGCCCCAGCCCCCTGTGGCTGAGGCTACACCCCGGA
GCCAGGAGGCCACTGAGGCGGCTCCCAGCTGCGTTGGCGACATGGCCGACACCCCCAGAGATGCCGGGCT
CAAGCAGGCGCCTGCATCACGGAACGAGAAGGCCCCGGTGGACTTCGGCTACGTGGGGATTGACTCCATC
CTGGAGCAGATGCGCCGGAAGGCCATGAAGCAGGGCTTCGAGTTCAACATCATGGTGGTCGGGCAGAGCG
GCTTGGGTAAATCCACCTTAATCAACACCCTCTTCAAATCCAAAATCAGCCGGAAGTCGGTGCAGCCCAC
CTCAGAGGAGCGCATCCCCAAGACCATCGAGATCAAGTCCATCACGCACGATATTGAGGAGAAAGGCGTC
CGGATGAAGCTGACAGTGATTGACACACCAGGGTTCGGGGACCACATCAACAACGAGAACTGCTGGCAGC
CCATCATGAAGTTCATCAATGACCAGTACGAGAAATACCTGCAGGAGGAGGTCAACATCAACCGCAAGAA
GCGCATCCCGGACACCCGCGTCCACTGCTGCCTCTACTTCATCCCCGCCACCGGCCACTCCCTCAGGCCC
CTGGACATCGAGTTTATGAAACGCCTGAGCAAGGTGGTCAACATCGTCCCTGTCATCGCCAAGGCGGACA
CACTCACCCTGGAGGAGAGGGTCCACTTCAAACAGCGGATCACCGCAGACCTGCTGTCCAACGGCATCGA
CGTGTACCCCCAGAAGGAATTTGATGAGGACTCGGAGGACCGGCTGGTGAACGAGAAGTTCCGGGAGATG
ATCCCATTTGCTGTGGTGGGCAGTGACCACGAGTACCAGGTCAACGGCAAGAGGATCCTTGGGAGGAAGA
CCAAGTGGGGTACCATCGAAGTTGAAAACACCACACACTGTGAGTTTGCCTACCTGCGGGACCTTCTCAT
CAGGACGCACATGCAGAACATCAAGGACATCACCAGCAGCATCCACTTCGAGGCGTACCGTGTGAAGCGC
CTCAACGAGGGCAGCAGCGCCATGGCCAACGGCGTGGAGGAGAAGGAGCCAGAAGCCCCAGAGATGGTGT
CCAAGGGCGAGGAGCTGTTCACCGGCGTGGTGCCCATCCTGGTGGAGCTGGATGGCGACGTGAACGGCCA
CAAGTTCAGCGTGCGCGGCGAGGGCGAGGGCGACGCCACCAACGGCAAGCTGACCCTGAAGTTCATCTGC
ACCACCGGCAAGCTGCCCGTGCCCTGGCCCACCCTGGTGACCACCCTGACCTACGGCGTGCAGTGCTTCA
GCCGCTACCCCGATCACATGAAGCAGCACGATTTCTTCAAGAGCGCCATGCCCGAGGGCTACGTGCAGGA
GCGCACCATCAGCTTCAAGGATGACGGCACCTACAAGACCCGCGCCGAGGTGAAGTTCGAGGGCGATACC
CTGGTGAACCGCATCGAGCTGAAGGGCATCGATTTCAAGGAGGATGGCAACATCCTGGGCCACAAGCTGG
AGTACAACTTCAACAGCCACAACGTGTACATCACCGCCGATAAGCAGAAGAACGGCATCAAGGCCAACTT
CAAGATCCGCCACAATGTGGAGGATGGCTCCGTGCAGCTGGCCGATCACTACCAGCAGAACACCCCCATC
GGCGACGGCCCAGTGCTGCTGCCCGATAACCACTACCTGAGCACCCAGAGCAAGCTGTCCAAGGACCCCA
ACGAGAAGCGCGATCACATGGTGCTGCTGGAGTTCGTGACCGCCGCCGGCATCACCCTGGGCATGGATGA
GCTGTACAAGTAAGGATCCACCGGATCTAGATAACTGATCATAATCAGCCATACCACATTTGTAGAGGTT
TTACTTGCTTTAAAAAACCTCCCACACCTCCCCCTGAACCTGAAACATAAAATGAATGCAATTGTTGTTG
TTAACTTGTTTATTGCAGCTTATAATGGTTACAAATAAAGCAATAGCATCACAAATTTCACAAATAAAGC
ATTTTTTTCACTGCATTCTAGTTGTGGTTTGTCCAAACTCATCAATGTATCTTAACGCGTAAATTGTAAG
CGTTAATATTTTGTTAAAATTCGCGTTAAATTTTTGTTAAATCAGCTCATTTTTTAACCAATAGGCCGAA
ATCGGCAAAATCCCTTATAAATCAAAAGAATAGACCGAGATAGGGT
[37 nt withheld, positions 3407-3443]
AAAGAACGTGGACTCCAACGTCAAAGG
[49 nt withheld, positions 3471-3519]
T
[91 nt withheld, positions 3521-3611]
G
[124 nt withheld, positions 3613-3736]
CAGGTGGCACTTTTCGGGGAAATGTGCGCGGAACCCCTATTTGTTTATTTTTCTAAATACATTCAAATAT
GTATCCGCTCATGAGACAATAACCCTGATAAATGCTTCAATAATATTGAAAAAGGAAGAGTCCTGAGGCG
GAAAGAACCAGCTGTGGAATGTGTGTCAGTTAGGGTGTGGAAAGTCCCCAGGCTCCCCAGCAGGCAGAAG
TATGCAAAGCATGCATCTCAATTAGTCAGCAACCAGGTGTGGAAAGTCCCCAGGCTCCCCAGCAGGCAGA
AGTATGCAAAGCATGCATCTCAATTAGTCAGCAACCATAGTCCCGCCCCTAACTCCGCCCATCCCGCCCC
TAACTCCGCCCAGTTCCGCCCATTCTCCGCCCCATGGCTGACTAATTTTTTTTATTTATGCAGAGGCCGA
GGCCGCCTCGGCCTCTGAGCTATTCCAGAAGTAGTGAGGAGGCTTTTTTGGAGGCCTAGGCTTTTGCAAA
GATCGATCAAGAGACAGGATGAGGATCGTTTCGCATGATTGAACAAGATGGATTGCACGCAGGTTCTCCG
GCCGCTTGGGTGGAGAGGCTATTCGGCTATGACTGGGCACAACAGACAATCGGCTGCTCTGATGCCGCCG
TGTTCCGGCTGTCAGCGCAGGGGCGCCCGGTTCTTTTTGTCAAGACCGACCTGTCCGGTGCCCTGAATGA
ACTGCAAGACGAGGCAGCGCGGCTATCGTGGCTGGCCACGACGGGCGTTCCTTGCGCAGCTGTGCTCGAC
GTTGTCACTGAAGCGGGAAGGGACTGGCTGCTATTGGGCGAAGTGCCGGGGCAGGATCTCCTGTCATCTC
ACCTTGCTCCTGCCGAGAAAGTATCCATCATGGCTGATGCAATGCGGCGGCTGCATACGCTTGATCCGGC
TACCTGCCCATTCGACCACCAAGCGAAACATCGCATCGAGCGAGCACGTACTCGGATGGAAGCCGGTCTT
GTCGATCAGGATGATCTGGACGAAGAGCATCAGGGGCTCGCGCCAGCCGAACTGTTCGCCAGGCTCAAGG
CGAGCATGCCCGACGGCGAGGATCTCGTCGTGACCCATGGCGATGCCTGCTTGCCGAATATCATGGTGGA
AAATGGCCGCTTTTCTGGATTCATCGACTGTGGCCGGCTGGGTGTGGCGGACCGCTATCAGGACATAGCG
TTGGCTACCCGTGATATTGCTGAAGAGCTTGGCGGCGAATGGGCTGACCGCTTCCTCGTGCTTTACGGTA
TCGCCGCTCCCGATTCGCAGCGCATCGCCTTCTATCGCCTTCTTGACGAGTTCTTCTGAGCGGGACTCTG
GGGTTCGAAATGACCGACCAAGCGACGCCCAACCTGCCATCACGAGATTTCGATTCCACCGCCGCCTTCT
ATGAAAGGTTGGGCTTCGGAATCGTTTTCCGGGACGCCGGCTGGATGATCCTCCAGCGCGGGGATCTCAT
GCTGGAGTTCTTCGCCCACCCTAGGGGGAGGCTAACTGAAACACGGAAGGAGACAATACCGGAAGGAACC
CGCGCTATGACGGCAATAAAAAGACAGAATAAAACGCACGGTGTTGGGTCGTTTGTTCATAAACGCGGGG
TTCGGTCCCAGGGCTGGCACTCTGTCGATACCCCACCGAGACCCCATTGGGGCCAATACGCCCGCGTTTC
TTCCTTTTCCCCACCCCACCCCCCAAGTTCGGGTGAAGGCCCAGGGCTCGCAGCCAACGTCGGGGCGGCA
GGCCCTGCCATAGCCTCAGGTTACTCATATATACTTTAGATTGATTTAAAACTTCATTTTTAATTTAAAA
GGATCTAGGTGAAGATCCTTTTTGATAATCTCATGACCAAAATCCCTTAACGTGAGTTTTCGTTCCACTG
AGCGTCAGACCCCGTAGAAAAGATCAAAGGATCTTCTTGAGATCCTTTTTTTCTGCGCGTAATCTGCTGC
TTGCAAACAAAAAAACCACCGCTACCAGCGGTGGTTTGTTTGCCGGATCAAGAGCTACCAACTCTTTTTC
CGAAGGTAACTGGCTTCAGCAGAGCGCAGATACCAAATACTGTTCTTCTAGTGTAGCCGTAGTTAGGCCA
CCACTTCAAGAACTCTGTAGCACCGCCTACATACCTCGCTCTGCTAATCCTGTTACCAGTGGCTGCTGCC
AGTGGCGATAAGTCGTGTCTTACCGGGTTGGACTCAAGACGATAGTTACCGGATAAGGCGCAGCGGTCGG
GCTGAACGGGGGGTTCGTGCACACAGCCCAGCTTGGAGCGAACGACCTACACCGAACTGAGATACCTACA
GCGTGAGCTATGAGAAAGCGCCACGCTTCCCGAAGGGAGAAAGGCGGACAGGTATCCGGTAAGCGGCAGG
GTCGGAACAGGAGAGCGCACGAGGGAGCTTCCAGGGGGAAACGCCTGGTATCTTTATAGTCCTGTCGGGT
TTCGCCACCTCTGACTTGAGCGTCGATTTTTGTGATGCTCGTCAGGGGGGCGGAGCCTATGGAAAAACGC
CAGCAACGCGGCCTTTTTACGGTTCCTGGCCTTTTGCTGGCCTTTTGCTCACATGTTCTTTCCTGCGTTA
TCCCCTGATTCTGTGGATAACCGTATTACCGCCATGCAT
